Addgene plasmid #11658: pPRIME-CMV-dsRed-recipient
Purpose: (Empty Backbone) 3rd generation lentiviral transfer vector. pPRIME-mating recipient plasmid with CMV promoter controlling dsRed expression
Depositing lab: Stephen Elledge. Depositing organization: Brigham and Women's Hospital. Publication: A lentiviral microRNA-based system for single-copy polymerase II-regulated RNA interference in mammalian cells. Stegmeier F, Hu G, Rickles RJ, Hannon GJ, Elledge SJ. Proc Natl Acad Sci U S A. 2005 Sep 13. 102(37):13212-7. 10.1073/pnas.0506306102 PubMed 16141338.
Backbone
  Vector backbone: pPRIME-CMV-dsRed-recipient
  Backbone size (bp): 8593
  Vector type: Mammalian Expression, Lentiviral
Growth in bacteria
  Bacterial resistance: Ampicillin, 100 μg/mL
  Growth temperature: 37°C
  Growth strain: DH5alpha
  Copy number: Low Copy
Gene/Insert
  Gene/Insert name: None
  Tag / fusion protein: dsRed (N terminal on backbone)
  Cloning method: Restriction Enzyme
  Sequencing primers: 5′ na
Terms and licenses: Academic/Nonprofit Terms; Industry Terms: Not Available to Industry
Depositor comments: This recipient plasmid contains pheS Gly294 between the I-SceI sites, which can be selected against using Cl-Phe.
How to cite: pPRIME-CMV-dsRed-recipient was a gift from Stephen Elledge (Addgene plasmid # 11658 ; http://n2t.net/addgene:11658 ; RRID:Addgene_11658)
