[The description below was written by a language model from this plasmid's Addgene catalogue record and pLannotate feature annotations shown in this document.]
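Description:
pPRIME-CMV-dsRed-recipient is an empty third-generation lentiviral transfer vector of about 8.6 kb for mammalian expression. It is propagated in E. coli under ampicillin selection. The feature tables annotate a ColE1/pUC-type origin, although the catalogue entry lists the plasmid as low copy. Two sequence records are available, an NGS result and a slightly shorter analyzer sequence, and they carry the same set of features with small coordinate differences.

A CMV enhancer/promoter is fused to a truncated HIV-1 5' LTR, which allows Tat-independent transcription of the viral genome in packaging cells. This is followed by the Ψ packaging signal with a gag fragment, the RRE for Rev-dependent nuclear export, and the cPPT/CTS. The downstream LTR is also annotated as truncated and is preceded by a nef fragment; the record does not state explicitly whether it is a self-inactivating deletion.

The internal cassette uses a second CMV enhancer/promoter to drive DsRed-Express, followed by 5' miR-30a flanking sequence and a WPRE that enhances transcript expression. This layout fits the associated publication's Pol II-driven, microRNA-based RNAi system, in which a miR-30-embedded hairpin would lie in the 3' region of the reporter transcript so that red fluorescence marks transduced cells.

No hairpin is present in this recipient. Instead, the position after the miR-30a flank holds an E. coli pheS gene in reverse orientation, with a pheT fragment. The depositor describes it as the Gly294 variant, sited between I-SceI sites and counter-selectable with chlorophenylalanine. As a "mating recipient", the plasmid appears designed to have this stuffer replaced by an incoming cassette, with counter-selection removing unmodified parental plasmid.
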