Features (pLannotate 1.2.2; 24 found; start..end, strand, type, name):
     31..83      -  misc_feature   bom (fragment): basis of mobility region from pBR322
    238..617     +  enhancer       CMV enhancer: human cytomegalovirus immediate early enhancer
    618..817     +  promoter       CMV promoter: human cytomegalovirus (CMV) immediate early promoter
    835..1015    +  LTR            5' LTR (truncated): truncated 5' long terminal repeat (LTR) from HIV-1
   1062..1187    +  misc_feature   HIV-1 Ψ: packaging signal of human immunodeficiency virus type 1
   1171..1509    +  CDS            HIV-1 gag (fragment): gag protein from human immunodeficiency virus 1; gag
   1684..1917    +  misc_feature   RRE: The Rev response element (RRE) of HIV-1 allows for Rev-dependent mRNA export from the nucleus to the cytoplasm.
   2294..2394    +  CDS            Rev (fragment): human immunodeficiency virus 1 (HIV-1) Rev protein; rev; enhances nuclear export of unspliced and incompletely spliced viral mRNAs
   2444..2561    +  misc_feature   cPPT/CTS: central polypurine tract and central termination sequence of HIV-1
   2638..3001    +  enhancer       CMV enhancer: human cytomegalovirus immediate early enhancer
   3002..3205    +  promoter       CMV promoter: human cytomegalovirus (CMV) immediate early promoter
   3251..3928    +  CDS            DsRed-Express: rapidly maturing tetrameric variant of DsRed fluorescent protein (Bevis and Glick, 2002) mammalian codon-optimized
   3978..4070    +  ncRNA          5' miR-30a: sequence upstream of the 71-nt precursor of the human miR-30a microRNA (Zeng et al., 2002) miRNA
   4110..4211    -  CDS            pheT (fragment): SYFB_ECOLI - Experimental evidence at protein level: Swiss-Prot protein existence level 1. From Escherichia coli (strain K12).
   4229..5209    -  CDS            pheS: SYFA_ECOLI - Experimental evidence at protein level: Swiss-Prot protein existence level 1. From Escherichia coli (strain K12).
   5421..5445    -  misc_feature   MCS (fragment): pBluescript multiple cloning site
   5490..5513    +  misc_feature   MCS (fragment): pBluescript multiple cloning site
   5513..6101    +  misc_feature   WPRE: woodchuck hepatitis virus posttranscriptional regulatory element
   6102..6121    +  misc_feature   MCS (fragment): pBluescript multiple cloning site
   6123..6623    +  CDS            nef (fragment): NEF_HV1LA - Experimental evidence at protein level: Swiss-Prot protein existence level 1. Extracellular Nef protein targets CD4(+) T-lymphocytes for apoptosis by interacting with CXCR4 surface receptors. From Human immunodeficiency virus type 1 group M subtype B (isolate Lai) (HIV-1).
   6630..6810    +  LTR            5' LTR (truncated): truncated 5' long terminal repeat (LTR) from HIV-1
   6872..7460    -  rep_origin     ori: high-copy-number ColE1/pMB1/pBR322/pUC origin of replication
   7631..8491    -  CDS            AmpR: β-lactamase; bla; confers resistance to ampicillin, carbenicillin, and related antibiotics
   8492..8596    -  promoter       AmpR promoter: bla
>Addgene plasmid #11658 | pPRIME-CMV-dsRed-recipient | addgene full sequence | sequence record 440216 | Addgene NGS Result
GTCGACGGATCGGGAGATCTCCCGATCCCCTATGGTGCACTCTCAGTACAATCTGCTCTGATGCCGCATA
GTTAAGCCAGTATCTGCTCCCTGCTTGTGTGTTGGAGGTCGCTGAGTAGTGCGCGAGCAAAATTTAAGCT
ACAACAAGGCAAGGCTTGACCGACAATTGCATGAAGAATCTGCTTAGGGTTAGGCGTTTTGCGCTGCTTC
GCGATGTACGGGCCAGATATACGCGTTGACATTGATTATTGACTAGTTATTAATAGTAATCAATTACGGG
GTCATTAGTTCATAGCCCATATATGGAGTTCCGCGTTACATAACTTACGGTAAATGGCCCGCCTGGCTGA
CCGCCCAACGACCCCCGCCCATTGACGTCAATAATGACGTATGTTCCCATAGTAACGCCAATAGGGACTT
TCCATTGACGTCAATGGGTGGAGTATTTACGGTAAACTGCCCACTTGGCAGTACATCAAGTGTATCATAT
GCCAAGTACGCCCCCTATTGACGTCAATGACGGTAAATGGCCCGCCTGGCATTATGCCCAGTACATGACC
TTATGGGACTTTCCTACTTGGCAGTACATCTACGTATTAGTCATCGCTATTACCATGGTGATGCGGTTTT
GGCAGTACATCAATGGGCGTGGATAGCGGTTTGACTCACGGGGATTTCCAAGTCTCCACCCCATTGACGT
CAATGGGAGTTTGTTTTGGCACCAAAATCAACGGGACTTTCCAAAATGTCGTAACAACTCCGCCCCATTG
ACGCAAATGGGCGGTAGGCGTGTACGGTGGGAGGTCTATATAAGCAGCGCGTTTTGCCTGTACTGGGTCT
CTCTGGTTAGACCAGATCTGAGCCTGGGAGCTCTCTGGCTAACTAGGGAACCCACTGCTTAAGCCTCAAT
AAAGCTTGCCTTGAGTGCTTCAAGTAGTGTGTGCCCGTCTGTTGTGTGACTCTGGTAACTAGAGATCCCT
CAGACCCTTTTAGTCAGTGTGGAAAATCTCTAGCAGTGGCGCCCGAACAGGGACTTGAAAGCGAAAGGGA
AACCAGAGGAGCTCTCTCGACGCAGGACTCGGCTTGCTGAAGCGCGCACGGCAAGAGGCGAGGGGCGGCG
ACTGGTGAGTACGCCAAAAATTTTGACTAGCGGAGGCTAGAAGGAGAGAGATGGGTGCGAGAGCGTCAGT
ATTAAGCGGGGGAGAATTAGATCGCGATGGGAAAAAATTCGGTTAAGGCCAGGGGGAAAGAAAAAATATA
AATTAAAACATATAGTATGGGCAAGCAGGGAGCTAGAACGATTCGCAGTTAATCCTGGCCTGTTAGAAAC
ATCAGAAGGCTGTAGACAAATACTGGGACAGCTACAACCATCCCTTCAGACAGGATCAGAAGAACTTAGA
TCATTATATAATACAGTAGCAACCCTCTATTGTGTGCATCAAAGGATAGAGATAAAAGACACCAAGGAAG
CTTTAGACAAGATAGAGGAAGAGCAAAACAAAAGTAAGACCACCGCACAGCAAGCGGCCGGCCGCTGATC
TTCAGACCTGGAGGAGGAGATATGAGGGACAATTGGAGAAGTGAATTATATAAATATAAAGTAGTAAAAA
TTGAACCATTAGGAGTAGCACCCACCAAGGCAAAGAGAAGAGTGGTGCAGAGAGAAAAAAGAGCAGTGGG
AATAGGAGCTTTGTTCCTTGGGTTCTTGGGAGCAGCAGGAAGCACTATGGGCGCAGCGTCAATGACGCTG
ACGGTACAGGCCAGACAATTATTGTCTGGTATAGTGCAGCAGCAGAACAATTTGCTGAGGGCTATTGAGG
CGCAACAGCATCTGTTGCAACTCACAGTCTGGGGCATCAAGCAGCTCCAGGCAAGAATCCTGGCTGTGGA
AAGATACCTAAAGGATCAACAGCTCCTGGGGATTTGGGGTTGCTCTGGAAAACTCATTTGCACCACTGCT
GTGCCTTGGAATGCTAGTTGGAGTAATAAATCTCTGGAACAGATTTGGAATCACACGACCTGGATGGAGT
GGGACAGAGAAATTAACAATTACACAAGCTTAATACACTCCTTAATTGAAGAATCGCAAAACCAGCAAGA
AAAGAATGAACAAGAATTATTGGAATTAGATAAATGGGCAAGTTTGTGGAATTGGTTTAACATAACAAAT
TGGCTGTGGTATATAAAATTATTCATAATGATAGTAGGAGGCTTGGTAGGTTTAAGAATAGTTTTTGCTG
TACTTTCTATAGTGAATAGAGTTAGGCAGGGATATTCACCATTATCGTTTCAGACCCACCTCCCAACCCC
GAGGGGACCCGACAGGCCCGAAGGAATAGAAGAAGAAGGTGGAGAGAGAGACAGAGACAGATCCATTCGA
TTAGTGAACGGATCGGCACTGCGTGCGCCAATTCTGCAGACAAATGGCAGTATTCATCCACAATTTTAAA
AGAAAAGGGGGGATTGGGGGGTACAGTGCAGGGGAAAGAATAGTAGACATAATAGCAACAGACATACAAA
CTAAAGAATTACAAAAACAAATTACAAAAATTCAAAATTTTCGGGTTTATTACAGGGACAGCAGAGATCC
AGTTTGGTTAGTACCGGGCCCGCTCTAGACGTATTACCGCCATGCATTAGTTATTAATAGTAATCAATTA
CGGGGTCATTAGTTCATAGCCCATATATGGAGTTCCGCGTTACATAACTTACGGTAAATGGCCCGCCTGG
CTGACCGCCCAACGACCCCCGCCCATTGACGTCAATAATGACGTATGTTCCCATAGTAACGCCAATAGGG
ACTTTCCATTGACGTCAATGGGTGGAGTATTTACGGTAAACTACCCACTTGGCAGTACATCAAGTGTATC
ATATGCCAAGTACGCCCCCTATTGACGTCAATGACGGTAAATGGCCCGCCTGGCATTATGCCCAGTACAT
GACCTTATGGGACTTTCCTACTTGGCAGTACATCTACGTATTAGTCATCGCTATTACCATGGTGATGCGG
TTTTGGCAGTACATCAATGGGCGTGGATAGCGGTTTGACTCACGGGGATTTCCAAGTCTCCACCCCATTG
ACGTCAATGGGAGTTTGTTTTGGCACCAAAATCAACGGGACTTTCCAAAATGTCGTAACAACTCCGCCCC
ATTGACGCAAATGGGCGGTAGGCGTGTACGGTGGGAGGTCTATATAAGCAGAGCTGGTTTAGTGAACCGT
CAGATCCGCTAGCGCTACCGGGCCTGCAGGATGGACTCCTCCGAGGACGTCATCAAGGAGTTCATGCGCT
TCAAGGTGCGCATGGAGGGCTCCGTGAACGGCCACGAGTTCGAGATCGAGGGCGAGGGCGAGGGCCGCCC
CTACGAGGGCACCCAGACCGCCAAGCTGAAGGTGACCAAGGGCGGCCCCCTGCCCTTCGCCTGGGACATC
CTGTCCCCCCAGTTCCAGTACGGCTCCAAGGTGTACGTGAAGCACCCCGCCGACATCCCCGACTACAAGA
AGCTGTCCTTCCCCGAGGGCTTCAAGTGGGAGCGCGTGATGAACTTCGAGGACGGCGGCGTGGTGACCGT
GACCCAGGACTCCTCCCTGCAGGACGGCTCCTTCATCTACAAGGTGAAGTTCATCGGCGTGAACTTCCCC
TCCGACGGCCCCGTAATGCAGAAGAAGACTATGGGCTGGGAGGCCTCCACCGAGCGCCTGTACCCCCGCG
ACGGCGTGCTGAAGGGCGAGATCCACAAGGCCCTGAAGCTGAAGGACGGCGGCCACTACCTGGTGGAGTT
CAAGTCCATCTACATGGCCAAGAAGCCCGTGCAGCTGCCCGGCTACTACTACGTGGACTCCAAGCTGGAC
ATCACCTCCCACAACGAGGACTACACCATCGTGGAGCAGTACGAGCGCGCCGAGGGCCGCCACCACCTGT
TCCTGTAGGCGGCCGCAAGCCTTGTTAAGTGCTCGCTTCGGCAGCACATATACTATGTTGAATGAGGCTT
CAGTACTTTACAGAATCGTTGCCTGCACATCTTGGAAACACTTGCTGGGATTACTTCTTCAGGTTAACCC
AACAGAAGGCCATGGGTCTAGATAGGGATAACAGGGTAATGGTACCGGATCCCCCAACTTCCAGGCCCGC
CATAGTGATTTGATTTGCCAGCGCATCGCTATCAATCGCCGGGTTCACCCATTCGCGTAACCACAGTTCA
CTGAATTTCATAATCTATTCCTGCCTTATTTAAACTGTTTGAGGAAACGCAGATCGTTTTCGAAGAATGA
ACGCAGGTCGGTGACGCCGTAACGCAACATAGTCAGACGCTCCATCCCCATCCCGAAGCCGAAACCAGAG
TAAACTTCCGGGTCGATGCCAACGTTACGCAACACGTTCGGATGCACCATCCCGCAGCCCAGCACTTCCA
GCCATTTACCGTTTTTACCCATGACGTCCACTTCTGCAGAAGGTTCGGTAAACGGGAAGTAGGAAGGACG
GAAGCGAATCTGCAAATCTTCCTCAAAGAAGTTACGCAGGAAGTCGTGCAGCGTGCCTTTCAGGTTGGTA
AAGCTGATGTTGGTATCAACAATCAGACCTTCCATCTGATGGAACATCGGCGTGTGAGTCTGGTCGTAGT
CGTTACGATAAACACGGCCAGGCGCGATGATACGAATCGGTGGCTGCTGGGCTTTCATGGTGCGGATCTG
TACGCCAGAGGTCTGGGTACGCAGCAGGCGGGTAGTGTCAAACCAGAAAGTGTCGTGGTCAGCGCGCGCC
GGGTGGTGACCAGGAATGTTCAGAGCATCGAAGTTATGATAATCGTCTTCGATTTCCGGCCCGGTTGCCA
CGGTAAAGCCAAGCTCACCGAAGAAACTTTCGATACGGTCGATGGTACGGGTAACCGGATGCAGACCGCC
GTTTTCAATGCGACGACCTGGCAGAGAGACATCAATCGTTTCCGCCGCCAGACGCGCATTCAGTGCAGCG
CTTTCCAGTTCCGCTTTACGCGCATTCAGCGCCTGCTGAACCTGCTCTTTCGCTTCGTTGATAACCGCAC
CAGCTGCCGGACGCTCTTCTGGCGGCAGCTCACGCAGGGTCGTCATCTGAAGGGTTAAGTGCCCTTTTTT
ACCCAAATATTCGACGCGCACATTATCTAACGCGGCAACATCTGACGCCTGGCTAATGGCCGCCTTCGCA
CTGGCAACCAGTTCTGCGAGATGTGACATGGTTTTCCTCATTGTGTCAGTGGTGACACTGGTTCGTTGGA
CTTAGAGCCTATCCCATCAGGCTATTTTACTTGCCATTTTGGTCCCCGATACCGTCGACCGCGGATTACC
CTGTTATCCCTAGATCTTTGGGCGGTGGCTCCCTGCCACGCGGCTCCGAACAGAAGCTGATCTCCGAAGA
GGATCTGACATGTGTTTAAACTTAATTAAGTCGAGGTCGACGGTATCGATAAGCTCGCTTCACGAGATCA
TGTTTAAGGGTTCCGGTTCCACTAGGTACAATTCGATATCAAGCTTATCGATAATCAACCTCTGGATTAC
AAAATTTGTGAAAGATTGACTGGTATTCTTAACTATGTTGCTCCTTTTACGCTATGTGGATACGCTGCTT
TAATGCCTTTGTATCATGCTATTGCTTCCCGTATGGCTTTCATTTTCTCCTCCTTGTATAAATCCTGGTT
GCTGTCTCTTTATGAGGAGTTGTGGCCCGTTGTCAGGCAACGTGGCGTGGTGTGCACTGTGTTTGCTGAC
GCAACCCCCACTGGTTGGGGCATTGCCACCACCTGTCAGCTCCTTTCCGGGACTTTCGCTTTCCCCCTCC
CTATTGCCACGGCGGAACTCATCGCCGCCTGCCTTGCCCGCTGCTGGACAGGGGCTCGGCTGTTGGGCAC
TGACAATTCCGTGGTGTTGTCGGGGAAATCATCGTCCTTTCCTTGGCTGCTCGCCTGTGTTGCCACCTGG
ATTCTGCGCGGGACGTCCTTCTGCTACGTCCCTTCGGCCCTCAATCCAGCGGACCTTCCTTCCCGCGGCC
TGCTGCCGGCTCTGCGGCCTCTTCCGCGTCTTCGCCTTCGCCCTCAGACGAGTCGGATCTCCCTTTGGGC
CGCCTCCCCGCATCGATACCGTCGACCTCGATCGAGACCTAGAAAAACATGGAGCAATCACAAGTAGCAA
TACAGCAGCTACCAATGCTGATTGTGCCTGGCTAGAAGCACAAGAGGAGGAGGAGGTGGGTTTTCCAGTC
ACACCTCAGGTACCTTTAAGACCAATGACTTACAAGGCAGCTGTAGATCTTAGCCACTTTTTAAAAGAAA
AGGGGGGACTGGAAGGGCTAATTCACTCCCAACGAAGACAAGATATCCTTGATCTGTGGATCTACCACAC
ACAAGGCTACTTCCCTGATTGGCAGAACTACACACCAGGGCCAGGGATCAGATATCCACTGACCTTTGGA
TGGTGCTACAAGCTAGTACCAGTTGAGCAAGAGAAGGTAGAAGAAGCCAATGAAGGAGAGAACACCCGCT
TGTTACACCCTGTGAGCCTGCATGGGATGGATGACCCGGAGAGAGAAGTATTAGAGTGGAGGTTTGACAG
CCGCCTAGCATTTCATCACATGGCCCGAGAGCTGCATCCGGACTGTACTGGGTCTCTCTGGTTAGACCAG
ATCTGAGCCTGGGAGCTCTCTGGCTAACTAGGGAACCCACTGCTTAAGCCTCAATAAAGCTTGCCTTGAG
TGCTTCAAGTAGTGTGTGCCCGTCTGTTGTGTGACTCTGGTAACTAGAGATCCCTCAGACCCTTTTAGTC
AGTGTGGAAAATCTCTAGCAGCATGTGAGCAAAAGGCCAGCAAAAGGCCAGGAACCGTAAAAAGGCCGCG
TTGCTGGCGTTTTTCCATAGGCTCCGCCCCCCTGACGAGCATCACAAAAATCGACGCTCAAGTCAGAGGT
GGCGAAACCCGACAGGACTATAAAGATACCAGGCGTTTCCCCCTGGAAGCTCCCTCGTGCGCTCTCCTGT
TCCGACCCTGCCGCTTACCGGATACCTGTCCGCCTTTCTCCCTTCGGGAAGCGTGGCGCTTTCTCATAGC
TCACGCTGTAGGTATCTCAGTTCGGTGTAGGTCGTTCGCTCCAAGCTGGGCTGTGTGCACGAACCCCCCG
TTCAGCCCGACCGCTGCGCCTTATCCGGTAACTATCGTCTTGAGTCCAACCCGGTAAGACACGACTTATC
GCCACTGGCAGCAGCCACTGGTAACAGGATTAGCAGAGCGAGGTATGTAGGCGGTGCTACAGAGTTCTTG
AAGTGGTGGCCTAACTACGGCTACACTAGAAGAACAGTATTTGGTATCTGCGCTCTGCTGAAGCCAGTTA
CCTTCGGAAAAAGAGTTGGTAGCTCTTGATCCGGCAAACAAACCACCGCTGGTAGCGGTGGTTTTTTTGT
TTGCAAGCAGCAGATTACGCGCAGAAAAAAAGGATCTCAAGAAGATCCTTTGATCTTTTCTACGGGGTCT
GACGCTCAGTGGAACGAAAACTCACGTTAAGGGATTTTGGTCATGAGATTATCAAAAAGGATCTTCACCT
AGATCCTTTTAAATTAAAAATGAAGTTTTAAATCAATCTAAAGTATATATGAGTAAACTTGGTCTGACAG
TTACCAATGCTTAATCAGTGAGGCACCTATCTCAGCGATCTGTCTATTTCGTTCATCCATAGTTGCCTGA
CTCCCCGTCGTGTAGATAACTACGATACGGGAGGGCTTACCATCTGGCCCCAGTGCTGCAATGATACCGC
GAGACCCACGCTCACCGGCTCCAGATTTATCAGCAATAAACCAGCCAGCCGGAAGGGCCGAGCGCAGAAG
TGGTCCTGCAACTTTATCCGCCTCCATCCAGTCTATTAATTGTTGCCGGGAAGCTAGAGTAAGTAGTTCG
CCAGTTAATAGTTTGCGCAACGTTGTTGCCATTGCTACAGGCATCGTGGTGTCACGCTCGTCGTTTGGTA
TGGCTTCATTCAGCTCCGGTTCCCAACGATCAAGGCGAGTTACATGATCCCCCATGTTGTGCAAAAAAGC
GGTTAGCTCCTTCGGTCCTCCGATCGTTGTCAGAAGTAAGTTGGCCGCAGTGTTATCACTCATGGTTATG
GCAGCACTGCATAATTCTCTTACTGTCATGCCATCCGTAAGATGCTTTTCTGTGACTGGTGAGTACTCAA
CCAAGTCATTCTGAGAATAGTGTATGCGGCGACCGAGTTGCTCTTGCCCGGCGTCAATACGGGATAATAC
CGCGCCACATAGCAGAACTTTAAAAGTGCTCATCATTGGAAAACGTTCTTCGGGGCGAAAACTCTCAAGG
ATCTTACCGCTGTTGAGATCCAGTTCGATGTAACCCACTCGTGCACCCAACTGATCTTCAGCATCTTTTA
CTTTCACCAGCGTTTCTGGGTGAGCAAAAACAGGAAGGCAAAATGCCGCAAAAAAGGGAATAAGGGCGAC
ACGGAAATGTTGAATACTCATACTCTTCCTTTTTCAATATTATTGAAGCATTTATCAGGGTTATTGTCTC
ATGAGCGGATACATATTTGAATGTATTTAGAAAAATAAACAAATAGGGGTTCCGCGCACATTTCCCCGAA
AAGTGCCACCTGAC
