Features (pLannotate 1.2.2; 24 found; start..end, strand, type, name):
     31..83      -  misc_feature   bom (fragment): basis of mobility region from pBR322
    238..617     +  enhancer       CMV enhancer: human cytomegalovirus immediate early enhancer
    618..810     +  promoter       CMV promoter (fragment): human cytomegalovirus (CMV) immediate early promoter
    809..976     +  LTR            5' LTR (truncated) (fragment): truncated 5' long terminal repeat (LTR) from HIV-1
   1023..1148    +  misc_feature   HIV-1 Ψ: packaging signal of human immunodeficiency virus type 1
   1132..1468    +  CDS            HIV-1 gag (fragment): gag protein from human immunodeficiency virus 1; gag
   1645..1878    +  misc_feature   RRE: The Rev response element (RRE) of HIV-1 allows for Rev-dependent mRNA export from the nucleus to the cytoplasm.
   2255..2355    +  CDS            Rev (fragment): human immunodeficiency virus 1 (HIV-1) Rev protein; rev; enhances nuclear export of unspliced and incompletely spliced viral mRNAs
   2405..2522    +  misc_feature   cPPT/CTS: central polypurine tract and central termination sequence of HIV-1
   2659..2962    +  enhancer       CMV enhancer: human cytomegalovirus immediate early enhancer
   2963..3166    +  promoter       CMV promoter: human cytomegalovirus (CMV) immediate early promoter
   3212..3889    +  CDS            DsRed-Express: rapidly maturing tetrameric variant of DsRed fluorescent protein (Bevis and Glick, 2002) mammalian codon-optimized
   3940..4032    +  ncRNA          5' miR-30a: sequence upstream of the 71-nt precursor of the human miR-30a microRNA (Zeng et al., 2002) miRNA
   4072..4173    -  CDS            pheT (fragment): SYFB_ECOLI - Experimental evidence at protein level: Swiss-Prot protein existence level 1. From Escherichia coli (strain K12).
   4191..5171    -  CDS            pheS: SYFA_ECOLI - Experimental evidence at protein level: Swiss-Prot protein existence level 1. From Escherichia coli (strain K12).
   5394..5414    -  misc_feature   MCS (fragment): pBluescript multiple cloning site
   5459..5482    +  misc_feature   MCS (fragment): pBluescript multiple cloning site
   5482..6070    +  misc_feature   WPRE: woodchuck hepatitis virus posttranscriptional regulatory element
   6071..6090    +  misc_feature   MCS (fragment): pBluescript multiple cloning site
   6092..6592    +  CDS            nef (fragment): NEF_HV1LA - Experimental evidence at protein level: Swiss-Prot protein existence level 1. Extracellular Nef protein targets CD4(+) T-lymphocytes for apoptosis by interacting with CXCR4 surface receptors. From Human immunodeficiency virus type 1 group M subtype B (isolate Lai) (HIV-1).
   6599..6779    +  LTR            5' LTR (truncated): truncated 5' long terminal repeat (LTR) from HIV-1
   6841..7429    -  rep_origin     ori: high-copy-number ColE1/pMB1/pBR322/pUC origin of replication
   7600..8460    -  CDS            AmpR: β-lactamase; bla; confers resistance to ampicillin, carbenicillin, and related antibiotics
   8461..8565    -  promoter       AmpR promoter: bla
>Addgene plasmid #11658 | pPRIME-CMV-dsRed-recipient | analyzer sequence | sequence record 7004
GTCGACGGATCGGGAGATCTCCCGATCCCCTATGGTGCACTCTCAGTACAATCTGCTCTGATGCCGCATA
GTTAAGCCAGTATCTGCTCCCTGCTTGTGTGTTGGAGGTCGCTGAGTAGTGCGCGAGCAAAATTTAAGCT
ACAACAAGGCAAGGCTTGACCGACAATTGCATGAAGAATCTGCTTAGGGTTAGGCGTTTTGCGCTGCTTC
GCGATGTACGGGCCAGATATACGCGTTGACATTGATTATTGACTAGTTATTAATAGTAATCAATTACGGG
GTCATTAGTTCATAGCCCATATATGGAGTTCCGCGTTACATAACTTACGGTAAATGGCCCGCCTGGCTGA
CCGCCCAACGACCCCCGCCCATTGACGTCAATAATGACGTATGTTCCCATAGTAACGCCAATAGGGACTT
TCCATTGACGTCAATGGGTGGAGTATTTACGGTAAACTGCCCACTTGGCAGTACATCAAGTGTATCATAT
GCCAAGTACGCCCCCTATTGACGTCAATGACGGTAAATGGCCCGCCTGGCATTATGCCCAGTACATGACC
TTATGGGACTTTCCTACTTGGCAGTACATCTACGTATTAGTCATCGCTATTACCATGGTGATGCGGTTTT
GGCAGTACATCAATGGGCGTGGATAGCGGTTTGACTCACGGGGATTTCCAAGTCTCCACCCCATTGACGT
CAATGGGAGTTTGTTTTGGCACCAAAATCAACGGGACTTTCCAAAATGTCGTAACAACTCCGCCCCATTG
ACGCAAATGGGCGGTAGGCGTGTACGGTGGGAGGTCTATAGACCAGATCTGAGCCTGGGAGCTCTCTGGC
TAACTAGGGAACCCACTGCTTAAGCCTCAATAAAGCTTGCCTTGAGTGCTTCAAGTAGTGTGTGCCCGTC
TGTTGTGTGACTCTGGTAACTAGAGATCCCTCAGACCCTTTTAGTCAGTGTGGAAAATCTCTAGCAGTGG
CGCCCGAACAGGGACTTGAAAGCGAAAGGGAAACCAGAGGAGCTCTCTCGACGCAGGACTCGGCTTGCTG
AAGCGCGCACGGCAAGAGGCGAGGGGCGGCGACTGGTGAGTACGCCAAAAATTTTGACTAGCGGAGGCTA
GAAGGAGAGAGATGGGTGCGAGAGCGTCAGTATTAAGCGGGGGAGAATTAGATCGCGATGGGAAAAAATT
CGGTTAAGGCCAGGGGGAAAGAAAAAATATAAATAAACATATAGTATGGGCAAGCAGGGAGCTAGAACGA
TTCGCAGTTAATCCTGGCCTGTTAGAAACATCAGAAGGCTGTAGACAAATACTGGGACAGCTACAACCAT
CCCTTCAGACAGGATCAGAAGAACTTAGATCATTATATAATACAGTAGCAACCCTCTATTGTGTGCATCA
AAGGATAGAGATAAAAGACACCAAGGAAGCTTTAGACAAGATAGAGGAAGAGCAAAACAAAAGTAAGACC
ACCGCACAGCAAGCGGCCGGCCGCGCTGATCTTCAGACCTGGAGGAGGAGATATGAGGGACAATTGGAGA
AGTGAATTATATAAATATAAAGTAGTAAAAATTGAACCATTAGGAGTAGCACCCACCAAGGCAAAGAGAA
GAGTGGTGCAGAGAGAAAAAAGAGCAGTGGGAATAGGAGCTTTGTTCCTTGGGTTCTTGGGAGCAGCAGG
AAGCACTATGGGCGCAGCGTCAATGACGCTGACGGTACAGGCCAGACAATTATTGTCTGGTATAGTGCAG
CAGCAGAACAATTTGCTGAGGGCTATTGAGGCGCAACAGCATCTGTTGCAACTCACAGTCTGGGGCATCA
AGCAGCTCCAGGCAAGAATCCTGGCTGTGGAAAGATACCTAAAGGATCAACAGCTCCTGGGGATTTGGGG
TTGCTCTGGAAAACTCATTTGCACCACTGCTGTGCCTTGGAATGCTAGTTGGAGTAATAAATCTCTGGAA
CAGATTTGGAATCACACGACCTGGATGGAGTGGGACAGAGAAATTAACAATTACACAAGCTTAATACACT
CCTTAATTGAAGAATCGCAAAACCAGCAAGAAAAGAATGAACAAGAATTATTGGAATTAGATAAATGGGC
AAGTTTGTGGAATTGGTTTAACATAACAAATTGGCTGTGGTATATAAAATTATTCATAATGATAGTAGGA
GGCTTGGTAGGTTTAAGAATAGTTTTTGCTGTACTTTCTATAGTGAATAGAGTTAGGCAGGGATATTCAC
CATTATCGTTTCAGACCCACCTCCCAACCCCGAGGGGACCCGACAGGCCCGAAGGAATAGAAGAAGAAGG
TGGAGAGAGAGACAGAGACAGATCCATTCGATTAGTGAACGGATCGGCACTGCGTGCGCCAATTCTGCAG
ACAAATGGCAGTATTCATCCACAATTTTAAAAGAAAAGGGGGGATTGGGGGGTACAGTGCAGGGGAAAGA
ATAGTAGACATAATAGCAACAGACATACAAACTAAAGAATTACAAAAACAAATTACAAAAATTCAAAATT
TTCGGGTTTATTACAGGGACAGCAGAGATCCAGTTTGGTTAGTACCGGGCCCGCTCTAGACGTATTACCG
CCATGCATTAGTTATTAATAGTAATCAATTACGGGGTCATTAGTTCATAGCCCATATATGGAGTTCCGCG
TTACATAACTTACGGTAAATGGCCCGCCTGGCTGACCGCCCAACGACCCCCGCCCATTGACGTCAATAAT
GACGTATGTTCCCATAGTAACGCCAATAGGGACTTTCCATTGACGTCAATGGGTGGAGTATTTACGGTAA
ACTGCCCACTTGGCAGTACATCAAGTGTATCATATGCCAAGTACGCCCCCTATTGACGTCAATGACGGTA
AATGGCCCGCCTGGCATTATGCCCAGTACATGACCTTATGGGACTTTCCTACTTGGCAGTACATCTACGT
ATTAGTCATCGCTATTACCATGGTGATGCGGTTTTGGCAGTACATCAATGGGCGTGGATAGCGGTTTGAC
TCACGGGGATTTCCAAGTCTCCACCCCATTGACGTCAATGGGAGTTTGTTTTGGCACCAAAATCAACGGG
ACTTTCCAAAATGTCGTAACAACTCCGCCCCATTGACGCAAATGGGCGGTAGGCGTGTACGGTGGGAGGT
CTATATAAGCAGAGCTGGTTTAGTGAACCGTCAGATCCGCTAGCGCTACCGGGCCTGCAGGATGGCCTCC
TCCGAGGACGTCATCAAGGAGTTCATGCGCTTCAAGGTGCGCATGGAGGGCTCCGTGAACGGCCACGAGT
TCGAGATCGAGGGCGAGGGCGAGGGCCGCCCCTACGAGGGCACCCAGACCGCCAAGCTGAAGGTGACCAA
GGGCGGCCCCCTGCCCTTCGCCTGGGACATCCTGTCCCCCCAGTTCCAGTACGGCTCCAAGGTGTACGTG
AAGCACCCCGCCGACATCCCCGACTACAAGAAGCTGTCCTTCCCCGAGGGCTTCAAGTGGGAGCGCGTGA
TGAACTTCGAGGACGGCGGCGTGGTGACCGTGACCCAGGACTCCTCCCTGCAGGACGGCTCCTTCATCTA
CAAGGTGAAGTTCATCGGCGTGAACTTCCCCTCCGACGGCCCCGTAATGCAGAAGAAGACTATGGGCTGG
GAGGCCTCCACCGAGCGCCTGTACCCCCGCGACGGCGTGCTGAAGGGCGAGATCCACAAGGCCCTGAAGC
TGAAGGACGGCGGCCACTACCTGGTGGAGTTCAAGTCCATCTACATGGCCAAGAAGCCCGTGCAGCTGCC
CGGCTACTACTACGTGGACTCCAAGCTGGACATCACCTCCCACAACGAGGACTACACCATCGTGGAGCAG
TACGAGCGCGCCGAGGGCCGCCACCACCTGTTCCTGTAGGCGGCCGCAAGCCTTGTTAAGTGCTCGCTTC
GGCAGCACATATACTATGTTTGAATGAGGCTTCAGTACTTTACAGAATCGTTGCCTGCACATCTTGGAAA
CACTTGCTGGGATTACTTCTTCAGGTTAACCCAACAGAAGGCCATGGGTCTAGATAGGGATAACAGGGTA
ATGGTACCGGATCCCCCAACTTCCAGGCCCGCCATAGTGATTTGATTTGCCAGCGCATCGCTATCAATCG
CCGGGTTCACCCATTCGCGTAACCACAGTTCACTGAATTTCATAATCTATTCCTGCCTTATTTAAACTGT
TTGAGGAAACGCAGATCGTTTTCGAAGAATGAACGCAGGTCGGTGACGCCGTAACGCAACATAGTCAGAC
GCTCCATCCCCATCCCGAAGCCGAAACCAGAGTAAACTTCCGGGTCGATGCCAACGTTACGCAACACGTT
CGGATGCACCATCCCGCAGCCCAGCACTTCCAGCCATTTACCGTTTTTACCCATGACGTCCACTTCTGCA
GAAGGTTCGGTAAACGGGAAGTAGGAAGGACGGAAGCGAATCTGCAAATCTTCCTCAAAGAAGTTACGCA
GGAAGTCGTGCAGCGTGCCTTTCAGGTTGGTAAAGCTGATGTTGGTATCAACAATCAGACCTTCCATCTG
ATGGAACATCGGCGTGTGAGTCTGGTCGTAGTCGTTACGATAAACACGGCCAGGCGCGATGATACGAATC
GGTGGCTGCTGGGCTTTCATGGTGCGGATCTGTACGCCAGAGGTCTGGGTACGCAGCAGGCGGGTAGTGT
CAAACCAGAAAGTGTCGTGGTCAGCGCGCGCCGGGTGGTGACCAGGAATGTTCAGAGCATCGAAGTTATG
ATAATCGTCTTCGATTTCCGGCCCGGTTGCCACGGTAAAGCCAAGCTCACCGAAGAAACTTTCGATACGG
TCGATGGTACGGGTAACCGGATGCAGACCGCCGTTTTCAATGCGACGACCTGGCAGAGAGACATCAATCG
TTTCCGCCGCCAGACGCGCATTCAGTGCAGCGCTTTCCAGTTCCGCTTTACGCGCATTCAGCGCCTGCTG
AACCTGCTCTTTCGCTTCGTTGATAACCGCACCAGCTGCCGGACGCTCTTCTGGCGGCAGCTCACGCAGG
GTCGTCATCTGAAGGGTTAAGTGCCCTTTTTTACCCAAATATTCGACGCGCACATTATCTAACGCGGCAA
CATCTGACGCCTGGCTAATGGCCGCCTTCGCACTGGCAACCAGTTCTGCGAGATGTGACATGGTTTTCCT
CATTGTGTCAGTGGTGACACTGGTTCGTTGGACTTAGAGCCTATCCCATCAGGCTATTTTACTTGCCATT
TTGGTCCCCGATACCGTCGACCGCGGATTACCCTGTTATCCCTAGATCTTTGGGCGGTGGCTCCCTGCCA
CGCGGCTCCGAACAGAAGCTGATCTCCGAAGAGGATCTGACATGTGTTTAAACCTCGACTTAATTAAGTC
GAGGGTCGACGGTATCGATAAGCTCGCTTCACGAGATCATGTTTAAGGGTTCCGGTTCCACTAGGTACAA
TTCGATATCAAGCTTATCGATAATCAACCTCTGGATTACAAAATTTGTGAAAGATTGACTGGTATTCTTA
ACTATGTTGCTCCTTTTACGCTATGTGGATACGCTGCTTTAATGCCTTTGTATCATGCTATTGCTTCCCG
TATGGCTTTCATTTTCTCCTCCTTGTATAAATCCTGGTTGCTGTCTCTTTATGAGGAGTTGTGGCCCGTT
GTCAGGCAACGTGGCGTGGTGTGCACTGTGTTTGCTGACGCAACCCCCACTGGTTGGGGCATTGCCACCA
CCTGTCAGCTCCTTTCCGGGACTTTCGCTTTCCCCCTCCCTATTGCCACGGCGGAACTCATCGCCGCCTG
CCTTGCCCGCTGCTGGACAGGGGCTCGGCTGTTGGGCACTGACAATTCCGTGGTGTTGTCGGGGAAATCA
TCGTCCTTTCCTTGGCTGCTCGCCTGTGTTGCCACCTGGATTCTGCGCGGGACGTCCTTCTGCTACGTCC
CTTCGGCCCTCAATCCAGCGGACCTTCCTTCCCGCGGCCTGCTGCCGGCTCTGCGGCCTCTTCCGCGTCT
TCGCCTTCGCCCTCAGACGAGTCGGATCTCCCTTTGGGCCGCCTCCCCGCATCGATACCGTCGACCTCGA
TCGAGACCTAGAAAAACATGGAGCAATCACAAGTAGCAATACAGCAGCTACCAATGCTGATTGTGCCTGG
CTAGAAGCACAAGAGGAGGAGGAGGTGGGTTTTCCAGTCACACCTCAGGTACCTTTAAGACCAATGACTT
ACAAGGCAGCTGTAGATCTTAGCCACTTTTTAAAAGAAAAGGGGGGACTGGAAGGGCTAATTCACTCCCA
ACGAAGACAAGATATCCTTGATCTGTGGATCTACCACACACAAGGCTACTTCCCTGATTGGCAGAACTAC
ACACCAGGGCCAGGGATCAGATATCCACTGACCTTTGGATGGTGCTACAAGCTAGTACCAGTTGAGCAAG
AGAAGGTAGAAGAAGCCAATGAAGGAGAGAACACCCGCTTGTTACACCCTGTGAGCCTGCATGGGATGGA
TGACCCGGAGAGAGAAGTATTAGAGTGGAGGTTTGACAGCCGCCTAGCATTTCATCACATGGCCCGAGAG
CTGCATCCGGACTGTACTGGGTCTCTCTGGTTAGACCAGATCTGAGCCTGGGAGCTCTCTGGCTAACTAG
GGAACCCACTGCTTAAGCCTCAATAAAGCTTGCCTTGAGTGCTTCAAGTAGTGTGTGCCCGTCTGTTGTG
TGACTCTGGTAACTAGAGATCCCTCAGACCCTTTTAGTCAGTGTGGAAAATCTCTAGCAGCATGTGAGCA
AAAGGCCAGCAAAAGGCCAGGAACCGTAAAAAGGCCGCGTTGCTGGCGTTTTTCCATAGGCTCCGCCCCC
CTGACGAGCATCACAAAAATCGACGCTCAAGTCAGAGGTGGCGAAACCCGACAGGACTATAAAGATACCA
GGCGTTTCCCCCTGGAAGCTCCCTCGTGCGCTCTCCTGTTCCGACCCTGCCGCTTACCGGATACCTGTCC
GCCTTTCTCCCTTCGGGAAGCGTGGCGCTTTCTCATAGCTCACGCTGTAGGTATCTCAGTTCGGTGTAGG
TCGTTCGCTCCAAGCTGGGCTGTGTGCACGAACCCCCCGTTCAGCCCGACCGCTGCGCCTTATCCGGTAA
CTATCGTCTTGAGTCCAACCCGGTAAGACACGACTTATCGCCACTGGCAGCAGCCACTGGTAACAGGATT
AGCAGAGCGAGGTATGTAGGCGGTGCTACAGAGTTCTTGAAGTGGTGGCCTAACTACGGCTACACTAGAA
GAACAGTATTTGGTATCTGCGCTCTGCTGAAGCCAGTTACCTTCGGAAAAAGAGTTGGTAGCTCTTGATC
CGGCAAACAAACCACCGCTGGTAGCGGTGGTTTTTTTGTTTGCAAGCAGCAGATTACGCGCAGAAAAAAA
GGATCTCAAGAAGATCCTTTGATCTTTTCTACGGGGTCTGACGCTCAGTGGAACGAAAACTCACGTTAAG
GGATTTTGGTCATGAGATTATCAAAAAGGATCTTCACCTAGATCCTTTTAAATTAAAAATGAAGTTTTAA
ATCAATCTAAAGTATATATGAGTAAACTTGGTCTGACAGTTACCAATGCTTAATCAGTGAGGCACCTATC
TCAGCGATCTGTCTATTTCGTTCATCCATAGTTGCCTGACTCCCCGTCGTGTAGATAACTACGATACGGG
AGGGCTTACCATCTGGCCCCAGTGCTGCAATGATACCGCGAGACCCACGCTCACCGGCTCCAGATTTATC
AGCAATAAACCAGCCAGCCGGAAGGGCCGAGCGCAGAAGTGGTCCTGCAACTTTATCCGCCTCCATCCAG
TCTATTAATTGTTGCCGGGAAGCTAGAGTAAGTAGTTCGCCAGTTAATAGTTTGCGCAACGTTGTTGCCA
TTGCTACAGGCATCGTGGTGTCACGCTCGTCGTTTGGTATGGCTTCATTCAGCTCCGGTTCCCAACGATC
AAGGCGAGTTACATGATCCCCCATGTTGTGCAAAAAAGCGGTTAGCTCCTTCGGTCCTCCGATCGTTGTC
AGAAGTAAGTTGGCCGCAGTGTTATCACTCATGGTTATGGCAGCACTGCATAATTCTCTTACTGTCATGC
CATCCGTAAGATGCTTTTCTGTGACTGGTGAGTACTCAACCAAGTCATTCTGAGAATAGTGTATGCGGCG
ACCGAGTTGCTCTTGCCCGGCGTCAATACGGGATAATACCGCGCCACATAGCAGAACTTTAAAAGTGCTC
ATCATTGGAAAACGTTCTTCGGGGCGAAAACTCTCAAGGATCTTACCGCTGTTGAGATCCAGTTCGATGT
AACCCACTCGTGCACCCAACTGATCTTCAGCATCTTTTACTTTCACCAGCGTTTCTGGGTGAGCAAAAAC
AGGAAGGCAAAATGCCGCAAAAAAGGGAATAAGGGCGACACGGAAATGTTGAATACTCATACTCTTCCTT
TTTCAATATTATTGAAGCATTTATCAGGGTTATTGTCTCATGAGCGGATACATATTTGAATGTATTTAGA
AAAATAAACAAATAGGGGTTCCGCGCACATTTCCCCGAAAAGTGCCACCTGAC
