>Addgene plasmid #11658 | pPRIME-CMV-dsRed-recipient | addgene partial sequence | sequence record 18403 | DsRed1-C 5'-AGCTGGACATCACCTCCCACAACG-3'
CGCGCCGAGGGCCGCCACCACCTGTTCCTGTAGGCGGCCGCAAGCCTTGTTAAGTGCTCGCTTCGGCAGC
ACATATACTATGTTGAATGAGGCTTCAGTACTTTACAGAATCGTTGCCTGCACATCTTGGAAACACTTGC
TGGGATTACTTCTTCAGGTTAACCCAACAGAAGGCCATGGGTCTAGATAGGGATAACAGGGTAATGGTAC
CGGATCCCCCAACTTCCAGGCCCGCCATAGTGATTTGATTTGCCAGCGCATCGCTATCAATCGCCGGGTT
CACCCATTCGCGTAACCACAGTTCACTGAATTTCATAATCTATTCCTGCCTTATTTAAACTGTTTGAGGA
AACGCAGATCGTTTTCGAAGAATGAACGCAGGTCGGTGACGCCGTAACGCAACATAGTCAGACGCTCCAT
CCCCATCCCGAAGCCGAAACCAGAGTAAACTTCCGGGTCGATGCCAACGTTACGCAACACGTTCGGATGC
ACCATCCCGCAGCCCAGCACTTCCAGCCATTTACCGTTTTTACCCATGACGTCCACTTCTGCAGAAGGTT
CGGTAAACGGGAAGTAGGAAGGACGGAAGCGAATCTGCAAATCTTCCTCAAAGAAGTTACGCAGGAAGTC
GTGCAGCGTGCCTTTCAGGTTGGTAAAGCTGATGTTGGTATCAACAATCAGACCTTCCATCTGATGGAAC
ATCGGCGTGTGAGTCTGGTCGTAGTCGTTACGATAAACACGGCCAGGCGCGATGATACGAATCGGTGGCT
GCTGGGCTTTCATGGTGC
